Addgene plasmid #80615: pBIG1e
Purpose: (Empty Backbone) pBIG1e - Step1 vector e (biGBac system for expression of protein complexes in insect cells)
Depositing lab: Jan-Michael Peters. Depositing organization: Research Institute of Molecular Pathology (IMP). Publication: biGBac enables rapid gene assembly for the expression of large multisubunit protein complexes. Weissmann F, Petzold G, VanderLinden R, Huis In 't Veld PJ, Brown NG, Lampert F, Westermann S, Stark H, Schulman BA, Peters JM. Proc Natl Acad Sci U S A. 2016 May 10;113(19):E2564-9. doi: 10.1073/pnas.1604935113. Epub 2016 Apr 25. PubMed 27114506.
Backbone
  Vector backbone: pBIG1e
  Backbone size (bp): 5915
  Vector type: Insect Expression
  Selectable markers: Gentamicin
Growth in bacteria
  Bacterial resistance: Ampicillin and Spectinomycin, 100 & 50 μg/mL
  Growth temperature: 37°C
  Growth strain: DH5alpha
  Copy number: Unknown
Gene/Insert
  Cloning method: Gibson Cloning
  Sequencing primers: 5′ TCAACAGGTTGAACTGCTGATC; 3′ GGTGTAGCGTCGTAAGCTAATAC
Terms and licenses: Academic/Nonprofit Terms; Industry Terms: Not Available to Industry
How to cite: pBIG1e was a gift from Jan-Michael Peters (Addgene plasmid # 80615 ; http://n2t.net/addgene:80615 ; RRID:Addgene_80615)
