[The description below was written by a language model from this plasmid's Addgene catalogue record and pLannotate feature annotations shown in this document.]
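Description:
pBIG1e is an empty backbone from the biGBac system, a set of vectors for assembling multiple genes into a single construct so that multisubunit protein complexes can be expressed in insect cells. It is designated the "e" vector of the first assembly step, and inserts are introduced by Gibson cloning. As deposited it carries no gene of interest, and the feature table shows no insect-cell promoter, so expression cassettes are presumably supplied with their own regulatory elements during assembly. The record does not spell this out.

The 5,915 bp plasmid replicates in standard E. coli strains through a high-copy ColE1/pUC-type origin and also contains an f1 phage origin. Bacterial selection uses ampicillin (β-lactamase with its own promoter) together with spectinomycin (aadA aminoglycoside adenylyltransferase). The spectinomycin gene is preceded by short integrase and gentamicin-acetyltransferase fragments that look like remnants of an integron-derived cassette.

The part relevant to baculovirus work is a mini-Tn7 element bounded by Tn7R and Tn7L. Between these ends lie a complete gentamicin resistance gene driven by the class 1 integron Pc promoter, a loxP site, an HSV thymidine kinase polyadenylation signal and a small, presumably nonfunctional, fragment of the R6K γ origin. In such designs, the Tn7 ends allow the intervening segment to be transposed into a baculoviral bacmid, with gentamicin marking the transposed DNA. This matches gentamicin being listed as the selectable marker. The loxP site could support Cre-mediated fusion with other plasmids, though the record gives no stated use for it.
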