Features (pLannotate 1.2.2; 16 found; start..end, strand, type, name):
    213..293     -  CDS            int (fragment): INT2_ECOLX - Protein inferred from homology: Swiss-Prot protein existence level 3. Putative integrase believed to be involved in the insertion of antibiotic resistance genes into plasmids and transposons. From Escherichia coli.
    379..435     +  CDS            GmR (fragment): gentamycin acetyltransferase; aacC1; confers resistance to gentamycin
    442..1233    +  CDS            SmR: aminoglycoside adenylyltransferase (Murphy, 1985); aadA; confers resistance to spectinomycin and streptomycin
   1274..1728    +  rep_origin     f1 ori (sequence partly withheld): f1 bacteriophage origin of replication; arrow indicates direction of (+) strand synthesis
   1754..1858    +  promoter       AmpR promoter: bla
   1859..2719    +  CDS            AmpR: β-lactamase; bla; confers resistance to ampicillin, carbenicillin, and related antibiotics
   2890..3478    +  rep_origin     ori: high-copy-number ColE1/pMB1/pBR322/pUC origin of replication
   3664..3715    -  misc_feature   bom (fragment): basis of mobility region from pBR322
   3783..4007    -  mobile_element Tn7R: mini-Tn7 element (right end of the Tn7 transposon) Tn7
   4074..4607    -  CDS            GmR: gentamycin acetyltransferase; aacC1; confers resistance to gentamycin
   4796..4824    -  promoter       Pc promoter: intI1 (promoter lies within the coding sequence); class 1 integron promoter
   4802..5164    -  CDS            YPR2_ECOLX (fragment): Protein predicted: Swiss-Prot protein existence level 4. From Escherichia coli.
   5164..5191    -  rep_origin     R6K γ ori (fragment): γ replication origin from E. coli plasmid R6K; requires the R6K initiator protein pi for replication
   5220..5253    +  protein_bind   loxP: Cre-mediated recombination occurs in the 8-bp core sequence (GCATACAT). Cre recombinase
   5343..5391    +  polyA_signal   HSV TK poly(A) signal: herpes simplex virus thymidine kinase polyadenylation signal (Cole and Stacy, 1985)
   5668..5833    -  mobile_element Tn7L: mini-Tn7 element (left end of the Tn7 transposon) Tn7
>Addgene plasmid #80615 | pBIG1e | addgene full sequence | sequence record 364682 | Addgene NGS Result
TTCTCTGTCACAGAATGAAAATTTTTCTGTCATCTCTTCGTTATTAATGTTTGTAATTGACTGAATATCA
ACGCTTATTTGCAGCCTGAACTGGGAGGCAGAATAAATGATCATATCGTCAATTATTACCTCCACGGGGA
GAGCCTGAGCAAACTGGCCTCAGGCATTTGAGAAGCACACGGTCACACTGCTTCCGGTAGTCAATAAACC
GGTAAGTAGCGTATGCGCTCACGCAACTGGTCCAGAACCTTGACCGAACGCAGCGGTGGTAACGGCGCAG
TGGCGGTTTTCATGGCTTGTTATGACTGTTTTTTTGGGGTACAGTCTATGCCTCGGGCATCCAAGCAGCA
AGCGCGTTACGCCGTGGGTCGATGTTTGATGTTATGGAGCAGCAACGATGTTACGCAGCAGGGCAGTCGC
CCTAAAACAAAGTTAAACATCATGAGGGAAGCGGTGATCGCCGAAGTATCGACTCAACTATCAGAGGTAG
TTGGCGTCATCGAGCGCCATCTCGAACCGACGTTGCTGGCCGTACATTTGTACGGCTCCGCAGTGGATGG
CGGCCTGAAGCCACACAGTGATATTGATTTGCTGGTTACGGTGACCGTAAGGCTTGATGAAACAACGCGG
CGAGCTTTGATCAACGACCTTTTGGAAACTTCGGCTTCCCCTGGAGAGAGCGAGATTCTCCGCGCTGTAG
AAGTCACCATTGTTGTGCACGACGACATCATTCCGTGGCGTTATCCAGCTAAGCGCGAACTGCAATTTGG
AGAATGGCAGCGCAATGACATTCTTGCAGGTATCTTCGAGCCAGCCACGATCGACATTGATCTGGCTATC
TTGCTGACAAAAGCAAGAGAACATAGCGTTGCCTTGGTAGGTCCAGCGGCGGAGGAACTCTTTGATCCGG
TTCCTGAACAGGATCTATTTGAGGCGCTAAATGAAACCTTAACGCTATGGAACTCGCCGCCCGACTGGGC
TGGCGATGAGCGAAATGTAGTGCTTACGTTGTCCCGCATTTGGTACAGCGCAGTAACCGGCAAAATCGCG
CCGAAGGATGTCGCTGCCGACTGGGCAATGGAGCGCCTGCCGGCCCAGTATCAGCCCGTCATACTTGAAG
CTAGACAGGCTTATCTTGGACAAGAAGAAGATCGCTTGGCCTCGCGCGCAGATCAGTTGGAAGAATTTGT
CCACTACGTGAAAGGCGAGATCACCAAGGTAGTCGGCAAATAATGTCTAACAATTCGTTCAAGCCGACGG
ATTGGCGAATGGG
[124 nt withheld, positions 1274-1397]
C
[91 nt withheld, positions 1399-1489]
A
[49 nt withheld, positions 1491-1539]
CCTTTGACGTTGGAGTCCACGTTCTT
[37 nt withheld, positions 1566-1602]
ACCCTATCTCGGTCTATTCTTTTGATTTATAAGGGATTTTGCCGATTTCGGCCTATTGGTTAAAAAATGA
GCTGATTTAACAAAAATTTAACGCGAATTTTAACAAAATATTAACGCTTACAATTTAGGTGGCACTTTTC
GGGGAAATGTGCGCGGAACCCCTATTTGTTTATTTTTCTAAATACATTCAAATATGTATCCGCTCATGAG
ACAATAACCCTGATAAATGCTTCAATAATATTGAAAAAGGAAGAGTATGAGTATTCAACATTTCCGTGTC
GCCCTTATTCCCTTTTTTGCGGCATTTTGCCTTCCTGTTTTTGCTCACCCAGAAACGCTGGTGAAAGTAA
AAGATGCTGAAGATCAGTTGGGTGCACGAGTGGGTTACATCGAACTGGATCTCAACAGCGGTAAGATCCT
TGAGAGTTTTCGCCCCGAAGAACGTTTTCCAATGATGAGCACTTTTAAAGTTCTGCTATGTGGCGCGGTA
TTATCCCGTATTGACGCCGGGCAAGAGCAACTCGGTCGCCGCATACACTATTCTCAGAATGACTTGGTTG
AGTACTCACCAGTCACAGAAAAGCATCTTACGGATGGCATGACAGTAAGAGAATTATGCAGTGCTGCCAT
AACCATGAGTGATAACACTGCGGCCAACTTACTTCTGACAACGATCGGAGGACCGAAGGAGCTAACCGCT
TTTTTGCACAACATGGGGGATCATGTAACTCGCCTTGATCGTTGGGAACCGGAGCTGAATGAAGCCATAC
CAAACGACGAGCGTGACACCACGATGCCTGTAGCAATGGCAACAACGTTGCGCAAACTATTAACTGGCGA
ACTACTTACTCTAGCTTCCCGGCAACAATTAATAGACTGGATGGAGGCGGATAAAGTTGCAGGACCACTT
CTGCGCTCGGCCCTTCCGGCTGGCTGGTTTATTGCTGATAAATCTGGAGCCGGTGAGCGTGGGTCTCGCG
GTATCATTGCAGCACTGGGGCCAGATGGTAAGCCCTCCCGTATCGTAGTTATCTACACGACGGGGAGTCA
GGCAACTATGGATGAACGAAATAGACAGATCGCTGAGATAGGTGCCTCACTGATTAAGCATTGGTAACTG
TCAGACCAAGTTTACTCATATATACTTTAGATTGATTTAAAACTTCATTTTTAATTTAAAAGGATCTAGG
TGAAGATCCTTTTTGATAATCTCATGACCAAAATCCCTTAACGTGAGTTTTCGTTCCACTGAGCGTCAGA
CCCCGTAGAAAAGATCAAAGGATCTTCTTGAGATCCTTTTTTTCTGCGCGTAATCTGCTGCTTGCAAACA
AAAAAACCACCGCTACCAGCGGTGGTTTGTTTGCCGGATCAAGAGCTACCAACTCTTTTTCCGAAGGTAA
CTGGCTTCAGCAGAGCGCAGATACCAAATACTATTCTTCTAGTGTAGCCGTAGTTAGGCCACCACTTCAA
GAACTCTGTAGCACCGCCTACATACCTCGCTCTGCTAATCCTGTTACCAGTGGCTGCTGCCAGTGGCGAT
AAGTCGTGTCTTACCGGGTTGGACTCAAGACGATAGTTACCGGATAAGGCGCAGCGGTCGGGCTGAACGG
GGGGTTCGTGCACACAGCCCAGCTTGGAGCGAACGACCTACACCGAACTGAGATACCTACAGCGTGAGCT
ATGAGAAAGCGCCACGCTTCCCGAAGGGAGAAAGGCGGACAGGTATCCGGTAAGCGGCAGGGTCGGAACA
GGAGAGCGCACGAGGGAGCTTCCAGGGGGAAACGCCTGGTATCTTTATAGTCCTGTCGGGTTTCGCCACC
TCTGACTTGAGCGTCGATTTTTGTGATGCTCGTCAGGGGGGCGGAGCCTATGGAAAAACGCCAGCAACGC
GGCCTTTTTACGGTTCCTGGCCTTTTGCTGGCCTTTTGCTCACATGTTCTTTCCTGCGTTATCCCCTGAT
TCTGTGGATAACCGTATTACCGCCTTTGAGTGAGCTGATACCGCTCGCCGCAGCCGAACGACCGAGCGCA
GCGAGTCAGTGAGCGAGGAAGCGGAAGAGCGCCTGATGCGGTATTTTCTCCTTACGCATCTGTGCGGTAT
TTCACACCGCATAGACCAGCCGCGTAACCTGGCAAAATCGGTTACGGTTGAGTAATAAATGGATGCCCTG
CGTAAGCGGGTGTGGGCGGACAATAAAGTCTTAAACTGAACAAAATAGATCTAAACTATGACAATAAAGT
CTTAAACTAGACAGAATAGTTGTAAACTGAAATCAGTCCAGTTATGCTGTGAAAAAGCATACTGGACTTT
TGTTATGGCTAAAGCAAACTCTTCATTTTCTGAAGTGCAAATTGCCCGTCGTATTAAAGAGGGGCGTGGC
CAAGGGCATGGTAAAGACTATATTCGCGGCGTTGTGACAATTTACCGAACAACTCCGCGGCCGGGAAGCC
GATCTCGGCTTGAACGAATTGTTAGGTGGCGGTACTTGGGTCGATATCAAAGTGCATCACTTCTTCCCGT
ATGCCCAACTTTGTATAGAGAGCCACTGCGGGATCGTCACCGTAATCTGCTTGCACGTAGATCACATAAG
CACCAAGCGCGTTGGCCTCATGCTTGAGGAGATTGATGAGCGCGGTGGCAATGCCCTGCCTCCGGTGCTC
GCCGGAGACTGCGAGATCATAGATATAGATCTCACTACGCGGCTGCTCAAACTTGGGCAGAACGTAAGCC
GCGAGAGCGCCAACAACCGCTTCTTGGTCGAAGGCAGCAAGCGCGATGAATGTCTTACTACGGAGCAAGT
TCCCGAGGTAATCGGAGTCCGGCTGATGTTGGGAGTAGGTGGCTACGTCTCCGAACTCACGACCGAAAAG
ATCAAGAGCAGCCCGCATGGATTTGACTTGGTCAGGGCCGAGCCTACATGTGCGAATGATGCCCATACTT
GAGCCACCTAACTTTGTTTTAGGGCGACTGCCCTGCTGCGTAACATCGTTGCTGCTGCGTAACATCGTTG
CTGCTCCATAACATCAAACATCGACCCACGGCGTAACGCGCTTGCTGCTTGGATGCCCGAGGCATAGACT
GTACAAAAAAACAGTCATAACAAGCCATGAAAACCGCCACTGCGCCGTTACCACCGCTGCGTTCGGTCAA
GGTTCTGGACCAGTTGCGTGAGCGCATACGCTACTTGCATTACAGTTTACGAACCGAACAGGCTTATGTC
AACTGGGTTTGTGCCTTCATCCGTTTCCACGGTGTGCGTCACCCGGCAACCTTGGGCAGCAGCGAAGTCG
AGGCATTTCTGTCCTGGCTGGCGAACGAGCGCAAGGTTTCGGTCTCCACGCATCGTCAGGCATTGGCGGC
CTTGCTGTTCTTCTACGGCAAGGTGCTGTGCACGGATCTGCCCTTGCTTCAGGAGATCGGTAGACCTCGG
CCGTCGCGGCGCTTGCCGGTGGTGCTGACCCCGGATGAAGTGGTTCGCATCCTCGGTTTTCTGGAAGGCG
AGCATCGTTTGTTCGCCCAGGACTCTAGCTATAGTTCTAGTGGTTGGCTACAGCTTTGTTTGTACTATCA
ACAGGTTGAACTGCTGATCAACAGATCCTCTACGCGGCCGCGGTACCATAACTTCGTATAGCATACATTA
TACGAAGTTATCTGGGTTTAAACGGTTCACATAGCTTAGTTTTTATCGAGGCTAACTGAAACACGGAAGG
AGACAATACCGGAAGGAACCCGCGCTATGACGGCAATAAAAAGACAGAATAAAACGCACGGGTGTTGGGT
CGTTTGTTCATAAACGCGGGGTTCGGTCCCAGGGCTGGCACTCTGTCAAGTGAACGCTCTATGGTCTAAA
GATTTAAATCTATATCTCAATCGGGGTTACGTCGATACCCCACCGAGACCCCATTGGGACCAATACGCCC
GCGTTTCTTCCTTTTCCCCACCCCAACCCCCAAGTTCGGGTGAAGGCCCAGGGCTCGCAGCCAACGTCGG
GGCGGCAAGCCCTGCCATAGCCACTACGGGTTAATTAAAAACACTGACATTGACTTGGTTTAAACAGGAG
ATCCGAACCAGATAAGTGAAATCTAGTTCCAAACTATTTTGTCATTTTTAATTTTCGTATTAGCTTACGA
CGCTACACCCAGTTCCCATCTATTTTGTCACTCTTCCCTAAATAATCCTTAAAAACTCCATTTCCACCCC
TCCCAGTTCCCAACTATTTTGTCCGCCCACAGCGGGGCATTTTTCTTCCTGTTATGTTTTTAATCAAACA
TCCTGCCAACTCCATGTGACAAACCGTCATCTTCGGCTACTTT
