>Addgene plasmid #80615 | pBIG1e | addgene partial sequence | sequence record 158387 | pCR8_R1 5'-cgaaccgaacaggcttatgt-3'
GGTGTGCGTCACCCGGCAACCTTGGGCAGCAGCGAAGTCGAGGCATTTCTGTCCTGGCTGGCGAACGAGC
GCAAGGTTTCGGTCTCCACGCATCGTCAGGCATTGGCGGCCTTGCTGTTCTTCTACGGCAAGGTGCTGTG
CACGGATCTGCCCTTGCTTCAGGAGATCGGTAGACCTCGGCCGTCGCGGCGCTTGCCGGTGGTGCTGACC
CCGGATGAAGTGGTTCGCATCCTCGGTTTTCTGGAAGGCGAGCATCGTTTGTTCGCCCAGGACTCTAGCT
ATAGTTCTAGTGGTTGGCTACAGCTTTGTTTGTACTATCAACAGGTTGAACTGCTGATCAACAGATCCTC
TACGCGGCCGCGGTACCATAACTTCGTATAGCATACATTATACGAAGTTATCTGGGTTTAAACGGTTCAC
ATAGCTTAGTTTTTATCGAGGCTAACTGAAACACGGAAGGAGACAATACCGGAAGGAACCCGCGCTATGA
CGGCAATAAAAAGACAGAATAAAACGCACGGGTGTTGGGTCGTTTGTTCATAAACGCGGGGTTCGGTCCC
AGGGCTGGCACTCTGTCAAGTGAACGCTCTATGGTCTAAAGATTTAAATCTATATCTCAATCGGGGTTAC
GTCGATACCCCACCGAGACCCCATTGGGACCAATACGCCCGCGTTTCTTCCTTTTCCCCACCCCAACCCC
CAAGTTCGGGTGAAGGCCCAGGGCTCGCAGCCAACGTCGGGGCGGCAAGCCCTGCCATAGCCACTACGGG
TTAATTAAAAACACTGACATTGACTTGGTTTAAACAGGAGATCCGAACCAGATAAGTGAAATCTAGTTCC
AAACTATTTTGTCATTTTTAATTTTCGTATTAGCTTACGACGCTACACCCAGTTCCCATCTATTTTGTCA
CTCTTCCCTAAATAATCCTTAAAAACTCCATTTCCACCCCTCCCAGTTCCCAACTATTTTGTCCGCCCAC
AGCGGGGCATTTTTCTTCCTGT
