>Addgene plasmid #80615 | pBIG1e | addgene partial sequence | sequence record 158388 | Tn7-end 5'-GGGGTGGAAATGGAGTTTTT-3'
GGGAACTGGGTGTAGCGTCGTAAGCTAATACGAAAATTAAAAATGACAAAATAGTTTGGAACTAGATTTC
ACTTATCTGGTTCGGATCTCCTGTTTAAACCAAGTCAATGTCAGTGTTTTTAATTAACCCGTAGTGGCTA
TGGCAGGGCTTGCCGCCCCGACGTTGGCTGCGAGCCCTGGGCCTTCACCCGAACTTGGGGGTTGGGGTGG
GGAAAAGGAAGAAACGCGGGCGTATTGGTCCCAATGGGGTCTCGGTGGGGTATCGACGTAACCCCGATTG
AGATATAGATTTAAATCTTTAGACCATAGAGCGTTCACTTGACAGAGTGCCAGCCCTGGGACCGAACCCC
GCGTTTATGAACAAACGACCCAACACCCGTGCGTTTTATTCTGTCTTTTTATTGCCGTCATAGCGCGGGT
TCCTTCCGGTATTGTCTCCTTCCGTGTTTCAGTTAGCCTCGATAAAAACTAAGCTATGTGAACCGTTTAA
ACCCAGATAACTTCGTATAATGTATGCTATACGAAGTTATGGTACCGCGGCCGCGTAGAGGATCTGTTGA
TCAGCAGTTCAACCTGTTGATAGTACAAACAAAGCTGTAGCCAACCACTAGAACTATAGCTAGAGTCCTG
GGCGAACAAACGATGCTCGCCTTCCAGAAAACCGAGGATGCGAACCACTTCATCCGGGGTCAGCACCACC
GGCAAGCGCCGCGACGGCCGAGGTCTACCGATCTCCTGAAGCAAGGGCAGATCCGTGCACAGCACCTTGC
CGTAGAAGAACAGCAAGGCCGCCAATGCCTGACGATGCGTGGAGACCGAAACCTTGCGCTCGTTCGCCAG
CCAGGACAGAAATGCCTCGACTTCGCTGCTGCCCAAGGTTGCCGGGTGACGCACACCGTGGAAACGGATG
AAGGCACAAACCCAGTTGACATAAGCCTGTTCGGTTCGTAAACTGTAATGCAAGTAGCGTATGC
